Addgene plasmid #159668: lenti-25xUPRE-minP-EGFP
Purpose: EGFP reporter plasmid containing 25 tandem repeats of the the unfolded protein response element (UPRE)
Depositing lab: Seiichi Oyadomari. Depositing organization: Tokushima University. Publication: Cell-based HTS identifies a chemical chaperone for preventing ER protein aggregation and proteotoxicity. Kitakaze K, Taniuchi S, Kawano E, Hamada Y, Miyake M, Oyadomari M, Kojima H, Kosako H, Kuribara T, Yoshida S, Hosoya T, Oyadomari S. Elife. 2019 Dec 17;8. pii: 43302. doi: 10.7554/eLife.43302. PubMed 31843052.
Backbone
  Vector backbone: lentiCas9-Blast
  Backbone manufacturer: Feng Zhang
  Vector type: Mammalian Expression, Lentiviral
Growth in bacteria
  Bacterial resistance: Ampicillin, 100 μg/mL
  Growth temperature: 30°C
  Growth strain: NEB Stable
  Copy number: High Copy
Gene/Insert
  Gene/Insert name: 25xUPRE-minP-EGFP
  Species: Synthetic
  Cloning method: Restriction Enzyme; 5′ cloning site NheI (not destroyed); 3′ cloning site EcoRI (destroyed during cloning)
  Sequencing primers: 5′ AATTCTGCAGACAAATGGCAGTA; 3′ CATAGCGTAAAAGGAGCAACA
Terms and licenses: Academic/Nonprofit Terms; Industry Terms: Not Available to Industry
How to cite: lenti-25xUPRE-minP-EGFP was a gift from Seiichi Oyadomari (Addgene plasmid # 159668 ; http://n2t.net/addgene:159668 ; RRID:Addgene_159668)
