[The description below was written by a language model from this plasmid's Addgene catalogue record and pLannotate feature annotations shown in this document.]
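Description:
lenti-25xUPRE-minP-EGFP is a lentiviral reporter plasmid for mammalian cells, built on the lentiCas9-Blast backbone by restriction cloning of a synthetic 25xUPRE-minP-EGFP cassette. It is maintained in E. coli through a high-copy ColE1/pUC-type origin with ampicillin resistance (AmpR), and it also carries an f1 origin. The viral framework has a CMV enhancer/promoter placed upstream of a truncated HIV-1 5' LTR to drive genomic RNA production in packaging cells. This is followed by the Ψ packaging signal with a gag fragment, the RRE for Rev-dependent nuclear export, and the cPPT/CTS. A WPRE and a second truncated LTR close the transfer unit, with a bGH polyadenylation signal beyond it.

Between the cPPT and the WPRE sits the reporter: 25 tandem copies of the unfolded protein response element placed ahead of a minimal TATA-box promoter (minP) with low basal activity, driving EGFP. The repeat array itself is not annotated in either feature table, but an unannotated stretch of roughly 900 bp upstream of minP is where it would be expected to lie. Fluorescence should therefore depend on transcription factors that bind the UPRE during ER stress, making the construct suited to generating stable reporter cells for monitoring the unfolded protein response. The associated publication describes a cell-based high-throughput screen.

No blasticidin marker or Cas9 is annotated. An SV40 promoter/EM7–BleoR (Zeocin) cassette with an SV40 poly(A) signal lies outside the LTRs, so it would not be carried into transduced cells. The depositor and sequencing-derived records differ slightly in length (9,616 versus 9,595 nt) but show the same feature layout.
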