Features (pLannotate 1.2.2; 30 found; start..end, strand, type, name):
     31..83      -  misc_feature   bom (fragment): basis of mobility region from pBR322
    238..617     +  enhancer       CMV enhancer: human cytomegalovirus immediate early enhancer
    618..817     +  promoter       CMV promoter: human cytomegalovirus (CMV) immediate early promoter
    835..1015    +  LTR            5' LTR (truncated): truncated 5' long terminal repeat (LTR) from HIV-1
   1062..1187    +  misc_feature   HIV-1 Ψ: packaging signal of human immunodeficiency virus type 1
   1171..1534    +  CDS            HIV-1 gag (fragment): gag protein from human immunodeficiency virus 1; gag
   1680..1913    +  misc_feature   RRE: The Rev response element (RRE) of HIV-1 allows for Rev-dependent mRNA export from the nucleus to the cytoplasm.
   2290..2390    +  CDS            Rev (fragment): human immunodeficiency virus 1 (HIV-1) Rev protein; rev; enhances nuclear export of unspliced and incompletely spliced viral mRNAs
   2440..2557    +  misc_feature   cPPT/CTS: central polypurine tract and central termination sequence of HIV-1
   3449..3480    +  promoter       minP: minimal TATA-box promoter with low basal activity
   3558..4277    +  CDS            EGFP: the original enhanced GFP (Yang et al., 1996) mammalian codon-optimized
   4285..4305    +  misc_feature   MCS (fragment): pBluescript multiple cloning site
   4308..4896    +  misc_feature   WPRE: woodchuck hepatitis virus posttranscriptional regulatory element
   4833..5414    +  CDS            nef (fragment): NEF_HV1H2 - Experimental evidence at protein level: Swiss-Prot protein existence level 1. Extracellular Nef protein targets CD4(+) T-lymphocytes for apoptosis by interacting with CXCR4 surface receptors. From Human immunodeficiency virus type 1 group M subtype B (isolate HXB2) (HIV-1).
   5421..5601    +  LTR            5' LTR (truncated): truncated 5' long terminal repeat (LTR) from HIV-1
   5633..5857    +  polyA_signal   bGH poly(A) signal: bovine growth hormone polyadenylation signal
   5861..5882    +  promoter       SV40 promoter (fragment): SV40 enhancer and early promoter
   5903..6331    +  rep_origin     f1 ori (sequence partly withheld): f1 bacteriophage origin of replication; arrow indicates direction of (+) strand synthesis
   6345..6674    +  promoter       SV40 promoter: SV40 enhancer and early promoter
   6722..6769    +  promoter       EM7 promoter: synthetic bacterial promoter&nbsp
   6788..7162    +  CDS            BleoR: antibiotic-binding protein; Sh ble from Streptoalloteichus hindustanus; confers resistance to bleomycin, phleomycin, and Zeocin™
   7172..7297    +  CDS            ble (fragment): BLE_KLEPN - Experimental evidence at protein level: Swiss-Prot protein existence level 1. Binding protein with a strong affinity to the bleomycin family of antibiotics. Binds to CL990; an antimitotic-antibiotic compound. From Klebsiella pneumoniae.
   7292..7413    +  polyA_signal   SV40 poly(A) signal: SV40 polyadenylation signal
   7486..7502    -  protein_bind   lac operator: The lac repressor binds to the lac operator to inhibit transcription in E. coli. This inhibition can be relieved by adding lactose or isopropyl-β-D-thiogalactopyranoside (IPTG). lac repressor encoded by lacI
   7510..7540    -  promoter       lac promoter: promoter for the E. coli lac operon
   7555..7576    -  protein_bind   CAP binding site: CAP binding activates transcription in the presence of cAMP. E. coli catabolite activator protein
   7589..7681    -  CDS            lacI (fragment): lac repressor; lacI; The lac repressor binds to the lac operator to inhibit transcription in E. coli. This inhibition can be relieved by adding lactose or isopropyl-β-D-thiogalactopyranoside (IPTG).
   7864..8452    -  rep_origin     ori: high-copy-number ColE1/pMB1/pBR322/pUC origin of replication
   8623..9483    -  CDS            AmpR: β-lactamase; bla; confers resistance to ampicillin, carbenicillin, and related antibiotics
   9484..9588    -  promoter       AmpR promoter: bla
>Addgene plasmid #159668 | lenti-25xUPRE-minP-EGFP | depositor full sequence | sequence record 308839 | lenti-25xUPRE-minP-EGFP sequence 9616 bps
GTCGACGGATCGGGAGATCTCCCGATCCCCTATGGTGCACTCTCAGTACAATCTGCTCTGATGCCGCATA
GTTAAGCCAGTATCTGCTCCCTGCTTGTGTGTTGGAGGTCGCTGAGTAGTGCGCGAGCAAAATTTAAGCT
ACAACAAGGCAAGGCTTGACCGACAATTGCATGAAGAATCTGCTTAGGGTTAGGCGTTTTGCGCTGCTTC
GCGATGTACGGGCCAGATATACGCGTTGACATTGATTATTGACTAGTTATTAATAGTAATCAATTACGGG
GTCATTAGTTCATAGCCCATATATGGAGTTCCGCGTTACATAACTTACGGTAAATGGCCCGCCTGGCTGA
CCGCCCAACGACCCCCGCCCATTGACGTCAATAATGACGTATGTTCCCATAGTAACGCCAATAGGGACTT
TCCATTGACGTCAATGGGTGGAGTATTTACGGTAAACTGCCCACTTGGCAGTACATCAAGTGTATCATAT
GCCAAGTACGCCCCCTATTGACGTCAATGACGGTAAATGGCCCGCCTGGCATTATGCCCAGTACATGACC
TTATGGGACTTTCCTACTTGGCAGTACATCTACGTATTAGTCATCGCTATTACCATGGTGATGCGGTTTT
GGCAGTACATCAATGGGCGTGGATAGCGGTTTGACTCACGGGGATTTCCAAGTCTCCACCCCATTGACGT
CAATGGGAGTTTGTTTTGGCACCAAAATCAACGGGACTTTCCAAAATGTCGTAACAACTCCGCCCCATTG
ACGCAAATGGGCGGTAGGCGTGTACGGTGGGAGGTCTATATAAGCAGCGCGTTTTGCCTGTACTGGGTCT
CTCTGGTTAGACCAGATCTGAGCCTGGGAGCTCTCTGGCTAACTAGGGAACCCACTGCTTAAGCCTCAAT
AAAGCTTGCCTTGAGTGCTTCAAGTAGTGTGTGCCCGTCTGTTGTGTGACTCTGGTAACTAGAGATCCCT
CAGACCCTTTTAGTCAGTGTGGAAAATCTCTAGCAGTGGCGCCCGAACAGGGACTTGAAAGCGAAAGGGA
AACCAGAGGAGCTCTCTCGACGCAGGACTCGGCTTGCTGAAGCGCGCACGGCAAGAGGCGAGGGGCGGCG
ACTGGTGAGTACGCCAAAAATTTTGACTAGCGGAGGCTAGAAGGAGAGAGATGGGTGCGAGAGCGTCAGT
ATTAAGCGGGGGAGAATTAGATCGCGATGGGAAAAAATTCGGTTAAGGCCAGGGGGAAAGAAAAAATATA
AATTAAAACATATAGTATGGGCAAGCAGGGAGCTAGAACGATTCGCAGTTAATCCTGGCCTGTTAGAAAC
ATCAGAAGGCTGTAGACAAATACTGGGACAGCTACAACCATCCCTTCAGACAGGATCAGAAGAACTTAGA
TCATTATATAATACAGTAGCAACCCTCTATTGTGTGCATCAAAGGATAGAGATAAAAGACACCAAGGAAG
CTTTAGACAAGATAGAGGAAGAGCAAAACAAAAGTAAGACCACCGCACAGCAAGCGGCCGCTGATCTTCA
GACCTGGAGGAGGAGATATGAGGGACAATTGGAGAAGTGAATTATATAAATATAAAGTAGTAAAAATTGA
ACCATTAGGAGTAGCACCCACCAAGGCAAAGAGAAGAGTGGTGCAGAGAGAAAAAAGAGCAGTGGGAATA
GGAGCTTTGTTCCTTGGGTTCTTGGGAGCAGCAGGAAGCACTATGGGCGCAGCGTCAATGACGCTGACGG
TACAGGCCAGACAATTATTGTCTGGTATAGTGCAGCAGCAGAACAATTTGCTGAGGGCTATTGAGGCGCA
ACAGCATCTGTTGCAACTCACAGTCTGGGGCATCAAGCAGCTCCAGGCAAGAATCCTGGCTGTGGAAAGA
TACCTAAAGGATCAACAGCTCCTGGGGATTTGGGGTTGCTCTGGAAAACTCATTTGCACCACTGCTGTGC
CTTGGAATGCTAGTTGGAGTAATAAATCTCTGGAACAGATTTGGAATCACACGACCTGGATGGAGTGGGA
CAGAGAAATTAACAATTACACAAGCTTAATACACTCCTTAATTGAAGAATCGCAAAACCAGCAAGAAAAG
AATGAACAAGAATTATTGGAATTAGATAAATGGGCAAGTTTGTGGAATTGGTTTAACATAACAAATTGGC
TGTGGTATATAAAATTATTCATAATGATAGTAGGAGGCTTGGTAGGTTTAAGAATAGTTTTTGCTGTACT
TTCTATAGTGAATAGAGTTAGGCAGGGATATTCACCATTATCGTTTCAGACCCACCTCCCAACCCCGAGG
GGACCCGACAGGCCCGAAGGAATAGAAGAAGAAGGTGGAGAGAGAGACAGAGACAGATCCATTCGATTAG
TGAACGGATCGGCACTGCGTGCGCCAATTCTGCAGACAAATGGCAGTATTCATCCACAATTTTAAAAGAA
AAGGGGGGATTGGGGGGTACAGTGCAGGGGAAAGAATAGTAGACATAATAGCAACAGACATACAAACTAA
AGAATTACAAAAACAAATTACAAAAATTCAAAATTTTCGGGTTTATTACAGGGACAGCAGAGATCCAGTT
TGGTTAATTAGCTAGCCTCTCTCGAGACAGGTGCTGACGTGGCATTCTCTACTCGAGACAGGTGCTGACG
TGGCATTCGTATCTCGAGACAGGTGCTGACGTGGCATTCGAGGCTCGAGACAGGTGCTGACGTGGCATTC
CGACCTCGAGACAGGTGCTGACGTGGCATTCTACATCAGCTCTCTCGAGACAGGTGCTGACGTGGCATTC
TCTACTCGAGACAGGTGCTGACGTGGCATTCGTATCTCGAGACAGGTGCTGACGTGGCATTCGAGGCTCG
AGACAGGTGCTGACGTGGCATTCCGACCTCGAGACAGGTGCTGACGTGGCATTCTACAACTCCTCTCTCG
AGACAGGTGCTGACGTGGCATTCTCTACTCGAGACAGGTGCTGACGTGGCATTCGTATCTCGAGACAGGT
GCTGACGTGGCATTCGAGGCTCGAGACAGGTGCTGACGTGGCATTCCGACCTCGAGACAGGTGCTGACGT
GGCATTCTACAGTCTCTCTCTCGAGACAGGTGCTGACGTGGCATTCTCTACTCGAGACAGGTGCTGACGT
GGCATTCGTATCTCGAGACAGGTGCTGACGTGGCATTCGAGGCTCGAGACAGGTGCTGACGTGGCATTCC
GACCTCGAGACAGGTGCTGACGTGGCATTCTACAACGACTCTCTCGAGACAGGTGCTGACGTGGCATTCT
CTACTCGAGACAGGTGCTGACGTGGCATTCGTATCTCGAGACAGGTGCTGACGTGGCATTCGAGGCTCGA
GACAGGTGCTGACGTGGCATTCCGACCTCGAGACAGGTGCTGACGTGGCATTCTACAAGATCTGGCCTCG
GCGGCCAAGCTTAGACACTAGAGGGTATATAATGGAAGCTCGACTTCCAGCTTGGCAATCCGGTACTGTT
GGTAAAGCCACCATGGAAGATGCCAAAAACATTAAGAAGGATCCACCGGTCGCCACCATGGTGAGCAAGG
GCGAGGAGCTGTTCACCGGGGTGGTGCCCATCCTGGTCGAGCTGGACGGCGACGTAAACGGCCACAAGTT
CAGCGTGTCCGGCGAGGGCGAGGGCGATGCCACCTACGGCAAGCTGACCCTGAAGTTCATCTGCACCACC
GGCAAGCTGCCCGTGCCCTGGCCCACCCTCGTGACCACCCTGACCTACGGCGTGCAGTGCTTCAGCCGCT
ACCCCGACCACATGAAGCAGCACGACTTCTTCAAGTCCGCCATGCCCGAAGGCTACGTCCAGGAGCGCAC
CATCTTCTTCAAGGACGACGGCAACTACAAGACCCGCGCCGAGGTGAAGTTCGAGGGCGACACCCTGGTG
AACCGCATCGAGCTGAAGGGCATCGACTTCAAGGAGGACGGCAACATCCTGGGGCACAAGCTGGAGTACA
ACTACAACAGCCACAACGTCTATATCATGGCCGACAAGCAGAAGAACGGCATCAAGGTGAACTTCAAGAT
CCGCCACAACATCGAGGACGGCAGCGTGCAGCTCGCCGACCACTACCAGCAGAACACCCCCATCGGCGAC
GGCCCCGTGCTGCTGCCCGACAACCACTACCTGAGCACCCAGTCCGCCCTGAGCAAAGACCCCAACGAGA
AGCGCGATCACATGGTCCTGCTGGAGTTCGTGACCGCCGCCGGGATCACTCTCGGCATGGACGAGCTGTA
CAAGTAAAGCGGCCAATTCGATATCAAGCTTATCGGTAATCAACCTCTGGATTACAAAATTTGTGAAAGA
TTGACTGGTATTCTTAACTATGTTGCTCCTTTTACGCTATGTGGATACGCTGCTTTAATGCCTTTGTATC
ATGCTATTGCTTCCCGTATGGCTTTCATTTTCTCCTCCTTGTATAAATCCTGGTTGCTGTCTCTTTATGA
GGAGTTGTGGCCCGTTGTCAGGCAACGTGGCGTGGTGTGCACTGTGTTTGCTGACGCAACCCCCACTGGT
TGGGGCATTGCCACCACCTGTCAGCTCCTTTCCGGGACTTTCGCTTTCCCCCTCCCTATTGCCACGGCGG
AACTCATCGCCGCCTGCCTTGCCCGCTGCTGGACAGGGGCTCGGCTGTTGGGCACTGACAATTCCGTGGT
GTTGTCGGGGAAATCATCGTCCTTTCCTTGGCTGCTCGCCTGTGTTGCCACCTGGATTCTGCGCGGGACG
TCCTTCTGCTACGTCCCTTCGGCCCTCAATCCAGCGGACCTTCCTTCCCGCGGCCTGCTGCCGGCTCTGC
GGCCTCTTCCGCGTCTTCGCCTTCGCCCTCAGACGAGTCGGATCTCCCTTTGGGCCGCCTCCCCGCATCG
ATACCGTCGACCTCGAGACCTAGAAAAACATGGAGCAATCACAAGTAGCAATACAGCAGCTACCAATGCT
GATTGTGCCTGGCTAGAAGCACAAGAGGAGGAGGAGGTGGGTTTTCCAGTCACACCTCAGGTACCTTTAA
GACCAATGACTTACAAGGCAGCTGTAGATCTTAGCCACTTTTTAAAAGAAAAGGGGGGACTGGAAGGGCT
AATTCACTCCCAACGAAGACAAGATATCCTTGATCTGTGGATCTACCACACACAAGGCTACTTCCCTGAT
TGGCAGAACTACACACCAGGGCCAGGGATCAGATATCCACTGACCTTTGGATGGTGCTACAAGCTAGTAC
CAGTTGAGCAAGAGAAGGTAGAAGAAGCCAATGAAGGAGAGAACACCCGCTTGTTACACCCTGTGAGCCT
GCATGGGATGGATGACCCGGAGAGAGAAGTATTAGAGTGGAGGTTTGACAGCCGCCTAGCATTTCATCAC
ATGGCCCGAGAGCTGCATCCGGACTGTACTGGGTCTCTCTGGTTAGACCAGATCTGAGCCTGGGAGCTCT
CTGGCTAACTAGGGAACCCACTGCTTAAGCCTCAATAAAGCTTGCCTTGAGTGCTTCAAGTAGTGTGTGC
CCGTCTGTTGTGTGACTCTGGTAACTAGAGATCCCTCAGACCCTTTTAGTCAGTGTGGAAAATCTCTAGC
AGGGCCCGTTTAAACCCGCTGATCAGCCTCGACTGTGCCTTCTAGTTGCCAGCCATCTGTTGTTTGCCCC
TCCCCCGTGCCTTCCTTGACCCTGGAAGGTGCCACTCCCACTGTCCTTTCCTAATAAAATGAGGAAATTG
CATCGCATTGTCTGAGTAGGTGTCATTCTATTCTGGGGGGTGGGGTGGGGCAGGACAGCAAGGGGGAGGA
TTGGGAAGACAATAGCAGGCATGCTGGGGATGCGGTGGGCTCTATGGCTTCTGAGGCGGAAAGAACCAGC
TGGGGCTCTAGGGGGTATCCCC
[124 nt withheld, positions 5903-6026]
C
[91 nt withheld, positions 6028-6118]
A
[49 nt withheld, positions 6120-6168]
CCTTTGACGTTGGAGTCCACGTTCTTT
[37 nt withheld, positions 6196-6232]
ACCCTATCTCGGTCTATTCTTTTGATTTATAAGGGATTTTGCCGATTTCGGCCTATTGGTTAAAAAATGA
GCTGATTTAACAAAAATTTAACGCGAATTAATTCTGTGGAATGTGTGTCAGTTAGGGTGTGGAAAGTCCC
CAGGCTCCCCAGCAGGCAGAAGTATGCAAAGCATGCATCTCAATTAGTCAGCAACCAGGTGTGGAAAGTC
CCCAGGCTCCCCAGCAGGCAGAAGTATGCAAAGCATGCATCTCAATTAGTCAGCAACCATAGTCCCGCCC
CTAACTCCGCCCATCCCGCCCCTAACTCCGCCCAGTTCCGCCCATTCTCCGCCCCATGGCTGACTAATTT
TTTTTATTTATGCAGAGGCCGAGGCCGCCTCTGCCTCTGAGCTATTCCAGAAGTAGTGAGGAGGCTTTTT
TGGAGGCCTAGGCTTTTGCAAAAAGCTCCCGGGAGCTTGTATATCCATTTTCGGATCTGATCAGCACGTG
TTGACAATTAATCATCGGCATAGTATATCGGCATAGTATAATACGACAAGGTGAGGAACTAAACCATGGC
CAAGTTGACCAGTGCCGTTCCGGTGCTCACCGCGCGCGACGTCGCCGGAGCGGTCGAGTTCTGGACCGAC
CGGCTCGGGTTCTCCCGGGACTTCGTGGAGGACGACTTCGCCGGTGTGGTCCGGGACGACGTGACCCTGT
TCATCAGCGCGGTCCAGGACCAGGTGGTGCCGGACAACACCCTGGCCTGGGTGTGGGTGCGCGGCCTGGA
CGAGCTGTACGCCGAGTGGTCGGAGGTCGTGTCCACGAACTTCCGGGACGCCTCCGGGCCGGCCATGACC
GAGATCGGCGAGCAGCCGTGGGGGCGGGAGTTCGCCCTGCGCGACCCGGCCGGCAACTGCGTGCACTTCG
TGGCCGAGGAGCAGGACTGACACGTGCTACGAGATTTCGATTCCACCGCCGCCTTCTATGAAAGGTTGGG
CTTCGGAATCGTTTTCCGGGACGCCGGCTGGATGATCCTCCAGCGCGGGGATCTCATGCTGGAGTTCTTC
GCCCACCCCAACTTGTTTATTGCAGCTTATAATGGTTACAAATAAAGCAATAGCATCACAAATTTCACAA
ATAAAGCATTTTTTTCACTGCATTCTAGTTGTGGTTTGTCCAAACTCATCAATGTATCTTATCATGTCTG
TATACCGTCGACCTCTAGCTAGAGCTTGGCGTAATCATGGTCATAGCTGTTTCCTGTGTGAAATTGTTAT
CCGCTCACAATTCCACACAACATACGAGCCGGAAGCATAAAGTGTAAAGCCTGGGGTGCCTAATGAGTGA
GCTAACTCACATTAATTGCGTTGCGCTCACTGCCCGCTTTCCAGTCGGGAAACCTGTCGTGCCAGCTGCA
TTAATGAATCGGCCAACGCGCGGGGAGAGGCGGTTTGCGTATTGGGCGCTCTTCCGCTTCCTCGCTCACT
GACTCGCTGCGCTCGGTCGTTCGGCTGCGGCGAGCGGTATCAGCTCACTCAAAGGCGGTAATACGGTTAT
CCACAGAATCAGGGGATAACGCAGGAAAGAACATGTGAGCAAAAGGCCAGCAAAAGGCCAGGAACCGTAA
AAAGGCCGCGTTGCTGGCGTTTTTCCATAGGCTCCGCCCCCCTGACGAGCATCACAAAAATCGACGCTCA
AGTCAGAGGTGGCGAAACCCGACAGGACTATAAAGATACCAGGCGTTTCCCCCTGGAAGCTCCCTCGTGC
GCTCTCCTGTTCCGACCCTGCCGCTTACCGGATACCTGTCCGCCTTTCTCCCTTCGGGAAGCGTGGCGCT
TTCTCATAGCTCACGCTGTAGGTATCTCAGTTCGGTGTAGGTCGTTCGCTCCAAGCTGGGCTGTGTGCAC
GAACCCCCCGTTCAGCCCGACCGCTGCGCCTTATCCGGTAACTATCGTCTTGAGTCCAACCCGGTAAGAC
ACGACTTATCGCCACTGGCAGCAGCCACTGGTAACAGGATTAGCAGAGCGAGGTATGTAGGCGGTGCTAC
AGAGTTCTTGAAGTGGTGGCCTAACTACGGCTACACTAGAAGAACAGTATTTGGTATCTGCGCTCTGCTG
AAGCCAGTTACCTTCGGAAAAAGAGTTGGTAGCTCTTGATCCGGCAAACAAACCACCGCTGGTAGCGGTG
GTTTTTTTGTTTGCAAGCAGCAGATTACGCGCAGAAAAAAAGGATCTCAAGAAGATCCTTTGATCTTTTC
TACGGGGTCTGACGCTCAGTGGAACGAAAACTCACGTTAAGGGATTTTGGTCATGAGATTATCAAAAAGG
ATCTTCACCTAGATCCTTTTAAATTAAAAATGAAGTTTTAAATCAATCTAAAGTATATATGAGTAAACTT
GGTCTGACAGTTACCAATGCTTAATCAGTGAGGCACCTATCTCAGCGATCTGTCTATTTCGTTCATCCAT
AGTTGCCTGACTCCCCGTCGTGTAGATAACTACGATACGGGAGGGCTTACCATCTGGCCCCAGTGCTGCA
ATGATACCGCGAGACCCACGCTCACCGGCTCCAGATTTATCAGCAATAAACCAGCCAGCCGGAAGGGCCG
AGCGCAGAAGTGGTCCTGCAACTTTATCCGCCTCCATCCAGTCTATTAATTGTTGCCGGGAAGCTAGAGT
AAGTAGTTCGCCAGTTAATAGTTTGCGCAACGTTGTTGCCATTGCTACAGGCATCGTGGTGTCACGCTCG
TCGTTTGGTATGGCTTCATTCAGCTCCGGTTCCCAACGATCAAGGCGAGTTACATGATCCCCCATGTTGT
GCAAAAAAGCGGTTAGCTCCTTCGGTCCTCCGATCGTTGTCAGAAGTAAGTTGGCCGCAGTGTTATCACT
CATGGTTATGGCAGCACTGCATAATTCTCTTACTGTCATGCCATCCGTAAGATGCTTTTCTGTGACTGGT
GAGTACTCAACCAAGTCATTCTGAGAATAGTGTATGCGGCGACCGAGTTGCTCTTGCCCGGCGTCAATAC
GGGATAATACCGCGCCACATAGCAGAACTTTAAAAGTGCTCATCATTGGAAAACGTTCTTCGGGGCGAAA
ACTCTCAAGGATCTTACCGCTGTTGAGATCCAGTTCGATGTAACCCACTCGTGCACCCAACTGATCTTCA
GCATCTTTTACTTTCACCAGCGTTTCTGGGTGAGCAAAAACAGGAAGGCAAAATGCCGCAAAAAAGGGAA
TAAGGGCGACACGGAAATGTTGAATACTCATACTCTTCCTTTTTCAATATTATTGAAGCATTTATCAGGG
TTATTGTCTCATGAGCGGATACATATTTGAATGTATTTAGAAAAATAAACAAATAGGGGTTCCGCGCACA
TTTCCCCGAAAAGTGCCACCTGAC
