Features (pLannotate 1.2.2; 32 found; start..end, strand, type, name):
      1..380     +  enhancer       CMV enhancer: human cytomegalovirus immediate early enhancer
    381..580     +  promoter       CMV promoter: human cytomegalovirus (CMV) immediate early promoter
    598..778     +  LTR            5' LTR (truncated): truncated 5' long terminal repeat (LTR) from HIV-1
    825..950     +  misc_feature   HIV-1 Ψ: packaging signal of human immunodeficiency virus type 1
    934..1297    +  CDS            HIV-1 gag (fragment): gag protein from human immunodeficiency virus 1; gag
   1443..1676    +  misc_feature   RRE: The Rev response element (RRE) of HIV-1 allows for Rev-dependent mRNA export from the nucleus to the cytoplasm.
   2053..2153    +  CDS            Rev (fragment): human immunodeficiency virus 1 (HIV-1) Rev protein; rev; enhances nuclear export of unspliced and incompletely spliced viral mRNAs
   2203..2320    +  misc_feature   cPPT/CTS: central polypurine tract and central termination sequence of HIV-1
   3212..3243    +  promoter       minP: minimal TATA-box promoter with low basal activity
   3321..4040    +  CDS            EGFP: the original enhanced GFP (Yang et al., 1996) mammalian codon-optimized
   4048..4068    +  misc_feature   MCS (fragment): pBluescript multiple cloning site
   4071..4659    +  misc_feature   WPRE: woodchuck hepatitis virus posttranscriptional regulatory element
   4596..5177    +  CDS            nef (fragment): NEF_HV1H2 - Experimental evidence at protein level: Swiss-Prot protein existence level 1. Extracellular Nef protein targets CD4(+) T-lymphocytes for apoptosis by interacting with CXCR4 surface receptors. From Human immunodeficiency virus type 1 group M subtype B (isolate HXB2) (HIV-1).
   5184..5364    +  LTR            5' LTR (truncated): truncated 5' long terminal repeat (LTR) from HIV-1
   5396..5620    +  polyA_signal   bGH poly(A) signal: bovine growth hormone polyadenylation signal
   5624..5645    +  promoter       SV40 promoter (fragment): SV40 enhancer and early promoter
   5666..6094    +  rep_origin     f1 ori (sequence partly withheld): f1 bacteriophage origin of replication; arrow indicates direction of (+) strand synthesis
   6121..6192    +  promoter       SV40 promoter (fragment): SV40 enhancer and early promoter
   6193..6264    +  promoter       SV40 promoter (fragment): SV40 enhancer and early promoter
   6268..6402    +  rep_origin     SV40 ori: SV40 origin of replication
   6464..6511    +  promoter       EM7 promoter: synthetic bacterial promoter&nbsp
   6530..6904    +  CDS            BleoR: antibiotic-binding protein; Sh ble from Streptoalloteichus hindustanus; confers resistance to bleomycin, phleomycin, and Zeocin™
   6914..7039    +  CDS            ble (fragment): BLE_KLEPN - Experimental evidence at protein level: Swiss-Prot protein existence level 1. Binding protein with a strong affinity to the bleomycin family of antibiotics. Binds to CL990; an antimitotic-antibiotic compound. From Klebsiella pneumoniae.
   7034..7155    +  polyA_signal   SV40 poly(A) signal: SV40 polyadenylation signal
   7228..7244    -  protein_bind   lac operator: The lac repressor binds to the lac operator to inhibit transcription in E. coli. This inhibition can be relieved by adding lactose or isopropyl-β-D-thiogalactopyranoside (IPTG). lac repressor encoded by lacI
   7252..7282    -  promoter       lac promoter: promoter for the E. coli lac operon
   7297..7318    -  protein_bind   CAP binding site: CAP binding activates transcription in the presence of cAMP. E. coli catabolite activator protein
   7331..7423    -  CDS            lacI (fragment): lac repressor; lacI; The lac repressor binds to the lac operator to inhibit transcription in E. coli. This inhibition can be relieved by adding lactose or isopropyl-β-D-thiogalactopyranoside (IPTG).
   7606..8194    -  rep_origin     ori: high-copy-number ColE1/pMB1/pBR322/pUC origin of replication
   8365..9225    -  CDS            AmpR: β-lactamase; bla; confers resistance to ampicillin, carbenicillin, and related antibiotics
   9226..9330    -  promoter       AmpR promoter: bla
   9389..9441    -  misc_feature   bom (fragment): basis of mobility region from pBR322
>Addgene plasmid #159668 | lenti-25xUPRE-minP-EGFP | addgene full sequence | sequence record 320857 | Addgene NGS Result
GACATTGATTATTGACTAGTTATTAATAGTAATCAATTACGGGGTCATTAGTTCATAGCCCATATATGGA
GTTCCGCGTTACATAACTTACGGTAAATGGCCCGCCTGGCTGACCGCCCAACGACCCCCGCCCATTGACG
TCAATAATGACGTATGTTCCCATAGTAACGCCAATAGGGACTTTCCATTGACGTCAATGGGTGGAGTATT
TACGGTAAACTGCCCACTTGGCAGTACATCAAGTGTATCATATGCCAAGTACGCCCCCTATTGACGTCAA
TGACGGTAAATGGCCCGCCTGGCATTATGCCCAGTACATGACCTTATGGGACTTTCCTACTTGGCAGTAC
ATCTACGTATTAGTCATCGCTATTACCATGGTGATGCGGTTTTGGCAGTACATCAATGGGCGTGGATAGC
GGTTTGACTCACGGGGATTTCCAAGTCTCCACCCCATTGACGTCAATGGGAGTTTGTTTTGGCACCAAAA
TCAACGGGACTTTCCAAAATGTCGTAACAACTCCGCCCCATTGACGCAAATGGGCGGTAGGCGTGTACGG
TGGGAGGTCTATATAAGCAGCGCGTTTTGCCTGTACTGGGTCTCTCTGGTTAGACCAGATCTGAGCCTGG
GAGCTCTCTGGCTAACTAGGGAACCCACTGCTTAAGCCTCAATAAAGCTTGCCTTGAGTGCTTCAAGTAG
TGTGTGCCCGTCTGTTGTGTGACTCTGGTAACTAGAGATCCCTCAGACCCTTTTAGTCAGTGTGGAAAAT
CTCTAGCAGTGGCGCCCGAACAGGGACTTGAAAGCGAAAGGGAAACCAGAGGAGCTCTCTCGACGCAGGA
CTCGGCTTGCTGAAGCGCGCACGGCAAGAGGCGAGGGGCGGCGACTGGTGAGTACGCCAAAAATTTTGAC
TAGCGGAGGCTAGAAGGAGAGAGATGGGTGCGAGAGCGTCAGTATTAAGCGGGGGAGAATTAGATCGCGA
TGGGAAAAAATTCGGTTAAGGCCAGGGGGAAAGAAAAAATATAAATTAAAACATATAGTATGGGCAAGCA
GGGAGCTAGAACGATTCGCAGTTAATCCTGGCCTGTTAGAAACATCAGAAGGCTGTAGACAAATACTGGG
ACAGCTACAACCATCCCTTCAGACAGGATCAGAAGAACTTAGATCATTATATAATACAGTAGCAACCCTC
TATTGTGTGCATCAAAGGATAGAGATAAAAGACACCAAGGAAGCTTTAGACAAGATAGAGGAAGAGCAAA
ACAAAAGTAAGACCACCGCACAGCAAGCGGCCGCTGATCTTCAGACCTGGAGGAGGAGATATGAGGGACA
ATTGGAGAAGTGAATTATATAAATATAAAGTAGTAAAAATTGAACCATTAGGAGTAGCACCCACCAAGGC
AAAGAGAAGAGTGGTGCAGAGAGAAAAAAGAGCAGTGGGAATAGGAGCTTTGTTCCTTGGGTTCTTGGGA
GCAGCAGGAAGCACTATGGGCGCAGCGTCAATGACGCTGACGGTACAGGCCAGACAATTATTGTCTGGTA
TAGTGCAGCAGCAGAACAATTTGCTGAGGGCTATTGAGGCGCAACAGCATCTGTTGCAACTCACAGTCTG
GGGCATCAAGCAGCTCCAGGCAAGAATCCTGGCTGTGGAAAGATACCTAAAGGATCAACAGCTCCTGGGG
ATTTGGGGTTGCTCTGGAAAACTCATTTGCACCACTGCTGTGCCTTGGAATGCTAGTTGGAGTAATAAAT
CTCTGGAACAGATTTGGAATCACACGACCTGGATGGAGTGGGACAGAGAAATTAACAATTACACAAGCTT
AATACACTCCTTAATTGAAGAATCGCAAAACCAGCAAGAAAAGAATGAACAAGAATTATTGGAATTAGAT
AAATGGGCAAGTTTGTGGAATTGGTTTAACATAACAAATTGGCTGTGGTATATAAAATTATTCATAATGA
TAGTAGGAGGCTTGGTAGGTTTAAGAATAGTTTTTGCTGTACTTTCTATAGTGAATAGAGTTAGGCAGGG
ATATTCACCATTATCGTTTCAGACCCACCTCCCAACCCCGAGGGGACCCGACAGGCCCGAAGGAATAGAA
GAAGAAGGTGGAGAGAGAGACAGAGACAGATCCATTCGATTAGTGAACGGATCGGCACTGCGTGCGCCAA
TTCTGCAGACAAATGGCAGTATTCATCCACAATTTTAAAAGAAAAGGGGGGATTGGGGGGTACAGTGCAG
GGGAAAGAATAGTAGACATAATAGCAACAGACATACAAACTAAAGAATTACAAAAACAAATTACAAAAAT
TCAAAATTTTCGGGTTTATTACAGGGACAGCAGAGATCCAGTTTGGTTAATTAGCTAGCCTCTCTCGAGA
CAGGTGCTGACGTGGCATTCTCTACTCGAGACAGGTGCTGACGTGGCATTCGTATCTCGAGACAGGTGCT
GACGTGGCATTCGAGGCTCGAGACAGGTGCTGACGTGGCATTCCGACCTCGAGACAGGTGCTGACGTGGC
ATTCTACATCAGCTCTCTCGAGACAGGTGCTGACGTGGCATTCTCTACTCGAGACAGGTGCTGACGTGGC
ATTCGTATCTCGAGACAGGTGCTGACGTGGCATTCGAGGCTCGAGACAGGTGCTGACGTGGCATTCCGAC
CTCGAGACAGGTGCTGACGTGGCATTCTACAACTCCTCTCTCGAGACAGGTGCTGACGTGGCATTCTCTA
CTCGAGACAGGTGCTGACGTGGCATTCGTATCTCGAGACAGGTGCTGACGTGGCATTCGAGGCTCGAGAC
AGGTGCTGACGTGGCATTCCGACCTCGAGACAGGTGCTGACGTGGCATTCTACAGTCTCTCTCTCGAGAC
AGGTGCTGACGTGGCATTCTCTACTCGAGACAGGTGCTGACGTGGCATTCGTATCTCGAGACAGGTGCTG
ACGTGGCATTCGAGGCTCGAGACAGGTGCTGACGTGGCATTCCGACCTCGAGACAGGTGCTGACGTGGCA
TTCTACAACGACTCTCTCGAGACAGGTGCTGACGTGGCATTCTCTACTCGAGACAGGTGCTGACGTGGCA
TTCGTATCTCGAGACAGGTGCTGACGTGGCATTCGAGGCTCGAGACAGGTGCTGACGTGGCATTCCGACC
TCGAGACAGGTGCTGACGTGGCATTCTACAAGATCTGGCCTCGGCGGCCAAGCTTAGACACTAGAGGGTA
TATAATGGAAGCTCGACTTCCAGCTTGGCAATCCGGTACTGTTGGTAAAGCCACCATGGAAGATGCCAAA
AACATTAAGAAGGATCCACCGGTCGCCACCATGGTGAGCAAGGGCGAGGAGCTGTTCACCGGGGTGGTGC
CCATCCTGGTCGAGCTGGACGGCGACGTAAACGGCCACAAGTTCAGCGTGTCCGGCGAGGGCGAGGGCGA
TGCCACCTACGGCAAGCTGACCCTGAAGTTCATCTGCACCACCGGCAAGCTGCCCGTGCCCTGGCCCACC
CTCGTGACCACCCTGACCTACGGCGTGCAGTGCTTCAGCCGCTACCCCGACCACATGAAGCAGCACGACT
TCTTCAAGTCCGCCATGCCCGAAGGCTACGTCCAGGAGCGCACCATCTTCTTCAAGGACGACGGCAACTA
CAAGACCCGCGCCGAGGTGAAGTTCGAGGGCGACACCCTGGTGAACCGCATCGAGCTGAAGGGCATCGAC
TTCAAGGAGGACGGCAACATCCTGGGGCACAAGCTGGAGTACAACTACAACAGCCACAACGTCTATATCA
TGGCCGACAAGCAGAAGAACGGCATCAAGGTGAACTTCAAGATCCGCCACAACATCGAGGACGGCAGCGT
GCAGCTCGCCGACCACTACCAGCAGAACACCCCCATCGGCGACGGCCCCGTGCTGCTGCCCGACAACCAC
TACCTGAGCACCCAGTCCGCCCTGAGCAAAGACCCCAACGAGAAGCGCGATCACATGGTCCTGCTGGAGT
TCGTGACCGCCGCCGGGATCACTCTCGGCATGGACGAGCTGTACAAGTAAAGCGGCCAATTCGATATCAA
GCTTATCGGTAATCAACCTCTGGATTACAAAATTTGTGAAAGATTGACTGGTATTCTTAACTATGTTGCT
CCTTTTACGCTATGTGGATACGCTGCTTTAATGCCTTTGTATCATGCTATTGCTTCCCGTATGGCTTTCA
TTTTCTCCTCCTTGTATAAATCCTGGTTGCTGTCTCTTTATGAGGAGTTGTGGCCCGTTGTCAGGCAACG
TGGCGTGGTGTGCACTGTGTTTGCTGACGCAACCCCCACTGGTTGGGGCATTGCCACCACCTGTCAGCTC
CTTTCCGGGACTTTCGCTTTCCCCCTCCCTATTGCCACGGCGGAACTCATCGCCGCCTGCCTTGCCCGCT
GCTGGACAGGGGCTCGGCTGTTGGGCACTGACAATTCCGTGGTGTTGTCGGGGAAATCATCGTCCTTTCC
TTGGCTGCTCGCCTGTGTTGCCACCTGGATTCTGCGCGGGACGTCCTTCTGCTACGTCCCTTCGGCCCTC
AATCCAGCGGACCTTCCTTCCCGCGGCCTGCTGCCGGCTCTGCGGCCTCTTCCGCGTCTTCGCCTTCGCC
CTCAGACGAGTCGGATCTCCCTTTGGGCCGCCTCCCCGCATCGATACCGTCGACCTCGAGACCTAGAAAA
ACATGGAGCAATCACAAGTAGCAATACAGCAGCTACCAATGCTGATTGTGCCTGGCTAGAAGCACAAGAG
GAGGAGGAGGTGGGTTTTCCAGTCACACCTCAGGTACCTTTAAGACCAATGACTTACAAGGCAGCTGTAG
ATCTTAGCCACTTTTTAAAAGAAAAGGGGGGACTGGAAGGGCTAATTCACTCCCAACGAAGACAAGATAT
CCTTGATCTGTGGATCTACCACACACAAGGCTACTTCCCTGATTGGCAGAACTACACACCAGGGCCAGGG
ATCAGATATCCACTGACCTTTGGATGGTGCTACAAGCTAGTACCAGTTGAGCAAGAGAAGGTAGAAGAAG
CCAATGAAGGAGAGAACACCCGCTTGTTACACCCTGTGAGCCTGCATGGGATGGATGACCCGGAGAGAGA
AGTATTAGAGTGGAGGTTTGACAGCCGCCTAGCATTTCATCACATGGCCCGAGAGCTGCATCCGGACTGT
ACTGGGTCTCTCTGGTTAGACCAGATCTGAGCCTGGGAGCTCTCTGGCTAACTAGGGAACCCACTGCTTA
AGCCTCAATAAAGCTTGCCTTGAGTGCTTCAAGTAGTGTGTGCCCGTCTGTTGTGTGACTCTGGTAACTA
GAGATCCCTCAGACCCTTTTAGTCAGTGTGGAAAATCTCTAGCAGGGCCCGTTTAAACCCGCTGATCAGC
CTCGACTGTGCCTTCTAGTTGCCAGCCATCTGTTGTTTGCCCCTCCCCCGTGCCTTCCTTGACCCTGGAA
GGTGCCACTCCCACTGTCCTTTCCTAATAAAATGAGGAAATTGCATCGCATTGTCTGAGTAGGTGTCATT
CTATTCTGGGGGGTGGGGTGGGGCAGGACAGCAAGGGGGAGGATTGGGAAGACAATAGCAGGCATGCTGG
GGATGCGGTGGGCTCTATGGCTTCTGAGGCGGAAAGAACCAGCTGGGGCTCTAGGGGGTATCCCC
[124 nt withheld, positions 5666-5789]
C
[91 nt withheld, positions 5791-5881]
A
[49 nt withheld, positions 5883-5931]
CCTTTGACGTTGGAGTCCACGTTCTTT
[37 nt withheld, positions 5959-5995]
ACCCTATCTCGGTCTATTCTTTTGATTTATAAGGGATTTTGCCGATTTCGGCCTATTGGTTAAAAAATGA
GCTGATTTAACAAAAATTTAACGCGAATTAATTCTGTGGAATGTGTGTCAGTTAGGGTGTGGAAAGTCCC
CAGGCTCCCCAGCAGGCAGAAGTATGCAAAGCATGCATCTCAATTAGTCAGCAACCAGGTGTGGAAAGTC
CCCAGGCTCCCCAGCAGGCAGAAGTATGCAAAGCATGCATCTCAATTAGTCAGCAACCATAGTCCCGCCC
CTAACTCCGCCCAGTTCCGCCCATTCTCCGCCCCATGGCTGACTAATTTTTTTTATTTATGCAGAGGCCG
AGGCCGCCTCTGCCTCTGAGCTATTCCAGAAGTAGTGAGGAGGCTTTTTTGGAGGCCTAGGCTTTTGCAA
AAAGCTCCCGGGAGCTTGTATATCCATTTTCGGATCTGATCAGCACGTGTTGACAATTAATCATCGGCAT
AGTATATCGGCATAGTATAATACGACAAGGTGAGGAACTAAACCATGGCCAAGTTGACCAGTGCCGTTCC
GGTGCTCACCGCGCGCGACGTCGCCGGAGCGGTCGAGTTCTGGACCGACCGGCTCGGGTTCTCCCGGGAC
TTCGTGGAGGACGACTTCGCCGGTGTGGTCCGGGACGACGTGACCCTGTTCATCAGCGCGGTCCAGGACC
AGGTGGTGCCGGACAACACCCTGGCCTGGGTGTGGGTGCGCGGCCTGGACGAGCTGTACGCCGAGTGGTC
GGAGGTCGTGTCCACGAACTTCCGGGACGCCTCCGGGCCGGCCATGACCGAGATCGGCGAGCAGCCGTGG
GGGCGGGAGTTCGCCCTGCGCGACCCGGCCGGCAACTGCGTGCACTTCGTGGCCGAGGAGCAGGACTGAC
ACGTGCTACGAGATTTCGATTCCACCGCCGCCTTCTATGAAAGGTTGGGCTTCGGAATCGTTTTCCGGGA
CGCCGGCTGGATGATCCTCCAGCGCGGGGATCTCATGCTGGAGTTCTTCGCCCACCCCAACTTGTTTATT
GCAGCTTATAATGGTTACAAATAAAGCAATAGCATCACAAATTTCACAAATAAAGCATTTTTTTCACTGC
ATTCTAGTTGTGGTTTGTCCAAACTCATCAATGTATCTTATCATGTCTGTATACCGTCGACCTCTAGCTA
GAGCTTGGCGTAATCATGGTCATAGCTGTTTCCTGTGTGAAATTGTTATCCGCTCACAATTCCACACAAC
ATACGAGCCGGAAGCATAAAGTGTAAAGCCTGGGGTGCCTAATGAGTGAGCTAACTCACATTAATTGCGT
TGCGCTCACTGCCCGCTTTCCAGTCGGGAAACCTGTCGTGCCAGCTGCATTAATGAATCGGCCAACGCGC
GGGGAGAGGCGGTTTGCGTATTGGGCGCTCTTCCGCTTCCTCGCTCACTGACTCGCTGCGCTCGGTCGTT
CGGCTGCGGCGAGCGGTATCAGCTCACTCAAAGGCGGTAATACGGTTATCCACAGAATCAGGGGATAACG
CAGGAAAGAACATGTGAGCAAAAGGCCAGCAAAAGGCCAGGAACCGTAAAAAGGCCGCGTTGCTGGCGTT
TTTCCATAGGCTCCGCCCCCCTGACGAGCATCACAAAAATCGACGCTCAAGTCAGAGGTGGCGAAACCCG
ACAGGACTATAAAGATACCAGGCGTTTCCCCCTGGAAGCTCCCTCGTGCGCTCTCCTGTTCCGACCCTGC
CGCTTACCGGATACCTGTCCGCCTTTCTCCCTTCGGGAAGCGTGGCGCTTTCTCATAGCTCACGCTGTAG
GTATCTCAGTTCGGTGTAGGTCGTTCGCTCCAAGCTGGGCTGTGTGCACGAACCCCCCGTTCAGCCCGAC
CGCTGCGCCTTATCCGGTAACTATCGTCTTGAGTCCAACCCGGTAAGACACGACTTATCGCCACTGGCAG
CAGCCACTGGTAACAGGATTAGCAGAGCGAGGTATGTAGGCGGTGCTACAGAGTTCTTGAAGTGGTGGCC
TAACTACGGCTACACTAGAAGAACAGTATTTGGTATCTGCGCTCTGCTGAAGCCAGTTACCTTCGGAAAA
AGAGTTGGTAGCTCTTGATCCGGCAAACAAACCACCGCTGGTAGCGGTGGTTTTTTTGTTTGCAAGCAGC
AGATTACGCGCAGAAAAAAAGGATCTCAAGAAGATCCTTTGATCTTTTCTACGGGGTCTGACGCTCAGTG
GAACGAAAACTCACGTTAAGGGATTTTGGTCATGAGATTATCAAAAAGGATCTTCACCTAGATCCTTTTA
AATTAAAAATGAAGTTTTAAATCAATCTAAAGTATATATGAGTAAACTTGGTCTGACAGTTACCAATGCT
TAATCAGTGAGGCACCTATCTCAGCGATCTGTCTATTTCGTTCATCCATAGTTGCCTGACTCCCCGTCGT
GTAGATAACTACGATACGGGAGGGCTTACCATCTGGCCCCAGTGCTGCAATGATACCGCGAGACCCACGC
TCACCGGCTCCAGATTTATCAGCAATAAACCAGCCAGCCGGAAGGGCCGAGCGCAGAAGTGGTCCTGCAA
CTTTATCCGCCTCCATCCAGTCTATTAATTGTTGCCGGGAAGCTAGAGTAAGTAGTTCGCCAGTTAATAG
TTTGCGCAACGTTGTTGCCATTGCTACAGGCATCGTGGTGTCACGCTCGTCGTTTGGTATGGCTTCATTC
AGCTCCGGTTCCCAACGATCAAGGCGAGTTACATGATCCCCCATGTTGTGCAAAAAAGCGGTTAGCTCCT
TCGGTCCTCCGATCGTTGTCAGAAGTAAGTTGGCCGCAGTGTTATCACTCATGGTTATGGCAGCACTGCA
TAATTCTCTTACTGTCATGCCATCCGTAAGATGCTTTTCTGTGACTGGTGAGTACTCAACCAAGTCATTC
TGAGAATAGTGTATGCGGCGACCGAGTTGCTCTTGCCCGGCGTCAATACGGGATAATACCGCGCCACATA
GCAGAACTTTAAAAGTGCTCATCATTGGAAAACGTTCTTCGGGGCGAAAACTCTCAAGGATCTTACCGCT
GTTGAGATCCAGTTCGATGTAACCCACTCGTGCACCCAACTGATCTTCAGCATCTTTTACTTTCACCAGC
GTTTCTGGGTGAGCAAAAACAGGAAGGCAAAATGCCGCAAAAAAGGGAATAAGGGCGACACGGAAATGTT
GAATACTCATACTCTTCCTTTTTCAATATTATTGAAGCATTTATCAGGGTTATTGTCTCATGAGCGGATA
CATATTTGAATGTATTTAGAAAAATAAACAAATAGGGGTTCCGCGCACATTTCCCCGAAAAGTGCCACCT
GACGTCGACGGATCGGGAGATCTCCCGATCCCCTATGGTGCACTCTCAGTACAATCTGCTCTGATGCCGC
ATAGTTAAGCCAGTATCTGCTCCCTGCTTGTGTGTTGGAGGTCGCTGAGTAGTGCGCGAGCAAAATTTAA
GCTACAACAAGGCAAGGCTTGACCGACAATTGCATGAAGAATCTGCTTAGGGTTAGGCGTTTTGCGCTGC
TTCGCGATGTACGGGCCAGATATACGCGTT
